>Addgene plasmid #178987 | pBBK03 pCAS-Tyr-[gRNA: BsaI GFP dropout] (HygR,AmpR) | addgene full sequence | sequence record 360672 | Addgene NGS Result
CGAAGCATCTGTGCTTCATTTTGTAGAACAAAAATGCAACGCGAGAGCGCTAATTTTTCAAACAAAGAAT
CTGAGCTGCATTTTTACAGAACAGAAATGCAACGCGAAAGCGCTATTTTACCAACGAAGAATCTGTGCTT
CATTTTTGTAAAACAAAAATGCAACGCGAGAGCGCTAATTTTTCAAACAAAGAATCTGAGCTGCATTTTT
ACAGAACAGAAATGCAACGCGAGAGCGCTATTTTACCAACAAAGAATCTATACTTCTTTTTTGTTCTACA
AAAATGCATCCCGAGAGCGCTATTTTTCTAACAAAGCATCTTAGATTACTTTTTTTCTCCTTTGTGCGCT
CTATAATGCAGTCTCTTGATAACTTTTTGCACTGTAGGTCCGTTAAGGTTAGAAGAAGGCTACTTTGGTG
TCTATTTTCTCTTCCATAAAAAAAGCCTGACTCCACTTCCCGCGTTTACTGATTACTAGCGAAGCTGCGG
GTGCATTTTTTCAAGATAAAGGCATCCCCGATTATATTCTATACCGATGTGGATTGCGCATACTTTGTGA
ACAGAAAGTGATAGCGTTGATGATTCTTCATTGGTCAGAAAATTATGAACGGTTTCTTCTATTTTGTCTC
TATATACTACGTATAGGAAATGTTTACATTTTCGTATTGTTTTCGATTCACTCTATGAATAGTTCTTACT
ACAATTTTTTTGTCTAAAGAGTAATACTAGAGATAAACATAAAAAATGTAGAGGTCGAGTTTAGATGCAA
GTTCAAGGAGCGAAAGGTGGATGGGTAGGTTATATAGGGATATAGCACAGAGATATATAGCAAAGAGATA
CTTTTGAGCAATGTTTGTGGAAGCGGTATTCGCAATATTTTAGTAGCCCGTTACAGTCCGGTGCGTTTTT
GGTTTTTTGAAAGTGCGTCTTCAGAGCGCTTTTGGTTTTCAAAAGCGCTCTGAAGTTCCTATACTTTCTA
GAGAATAGGAACTTCGGAATAGGAACTTCAAAGCGTTTCCGAAAACGAGCGCTTCCGAAAATGCAACGCG
AGCTGCGCACATACAGCTCACTGTTCACGTCGCACCTATATCTGCGTGTTGCCTGTATATATATATACAT
GAGAAGAACGGCATAGTGCGTGTTTATGCTTAAATGCGTATATGTGTTATGTAGTATACTCTTTCTTCAA
CAATTAAATACTCTCGGTAGCCAAGTTGGTTTAAGGCGCAAGACTGTAATTTATCACTACGAAATCTTGA
GATCGGGCGTTCGACTCGCCCCCGGGAGAGATGGCCGGCATGGTCCCAGCCTCCTCGCTGGCGCCGGCTG
GGCAACACCTTCGGGTGGCGAATGGGACTCGAGACCGAAAGTGAAACGTGATTTCATGCGTCATTTTGAA
CATTTTGTAAATCTTATTTAATAATGTGTGCGGCAATTCACATTTAATTTATGAATGTTTTCTTAACATC
GCGGCAACTCAAGAAACGGCAGGTTCGGATCTTAGCTACTAGAGAAAGAGGAGAAATACTAGATGCGTAA
AGGCGAAGAGCTGTTCACTGGTGTCGTCCCTATTCTGGTGGAACTGGATGGTGATGTCAACGGTCATAAG
TTTTCCGTGCGTGGCGAGGGTGAAGGTGACGCAACTAATGGTAAACTGACGCTGAAGTTCATCTGTACTA
CTGGTAAACTGCCGGTTCCTTGGCCGACTCTGGTAACGACGCTGACTTATGGTGTTCAGTGCTTTGCTCG
TTATCCGGACCATATGAAGCAGCATGACTTCTTCAAGTCCGCCATGCCGGAAGGCTATGTGCAGGAACGC
ACGATTTCCTTTAAGGATGACGGCACGTACAAAACGCGTGCGGAAGTGAAATTTGAAGGCGATACCCTGG
TAAACCGCATTGAGCTGAAAGGCATTGACTTTAAAGAGGACGGCAATATCCTGGGCCATAAGCTGGAATA
CAATTTTAACAGCCACAATGTTTACATCACCGCCGATAAACAAAAAAATGGCATTAAAGCGAATTTTAAA
ATTCGCCACAACGTGGAGGATGGCAGCGTGCAGCTGGCTGATCACTACCAGCAAAACACTCCAATCGGTG
ATGGTCCTGTTCTGCTGCCAGACAATCACTATCTGAGCACGCAAAGCGTTCTGTCTAAAGATCCGAACGA
GAAACGCGATCATATGGTTCTGCTGGAGTTCGTAACCGCAGCGGGCATCACGCATGGTATGGATGAACTG
TACAAATGACCAGGCATCAAATAAAACGAAAGGCTCAGTCGAAAGACTGGGCCTTTCGTTTTATCTGTTG
TTTGTCGGTGAACGCTCTCTACTAGAGTCACACTGGCTCACCTTCGGGTGGGCCTTTCTGCGTTTATAGG
TCTCCGTTTTAGAGCTAGAAATAGCAAGTTAAAATAAGGCTAGTCCGTTATCAACTTGAAAAAGTGGCAC
CGAGTCGGTGCTTTTTTTATTTTTTGTCACTATTGTTATGTAAAATGCCACCTCTGACAGTATGGAACGC
AAACTTCTGTCTAGTGGATATAGGTCTAGAGATCTGTTTAGCTTGCCTCGTCCCCGCCGGGTCACCCGGC
CAGCGACATGGAGGCCCAGAATACCCTCCTTGACAGTCTTGACGTGCGCAGCTCAGGGGCATGATGTGAC
TGTCGCCCGTACATTTAGCCCATACATCCCCATGTATAATCATTTGCATCCATACATTTTGATGGCCGCA
CGGCGCGAAGCAAAAATTACGGCTCCTCGCTGCAGACCTGCGAGCAGGGAAACGCTCCCCTCACAGACGC
GTTGAATTGTCCCCACGCCGCGCCCCTGTAGAGAAATATAAAAGGTTAGGATTTGCCACTGAGGTTCTTC
TTTCATATACTTCCTTTTAAAATCTTGCTAGGATACAGTTCTCACATCACATCCGAACATAAACAACAAT
GGGAAAGAAACCAGAATTGACAGCTACGTCTGTCGAGAAGTTTCTGATCGAAAAGTTCGACAGCGTGTCC
GACCTGATGCAGCTCTCGGAGGGCGAAGAATCTCGTGCTTTCAGCTTCGATGTAGGAGGGCGTGGATATG
TCCTGCGGGTAAATAGCTGCGCCGATGGTTTCTACAAAGATCGTTATGTTTATCGGCACTTTGCATCGGC
CGCGCTCCCGATTCCGGAAGTGCTTGACATTGGGGAATTTAGCGAGAGCCTGACCTATTGCATCTCCCGC
CGTGCACAGGGTGTCACGTTGCAAGACCTGCCTGAAACCGAACTGCCCGCTGTTCTGCAACCGGTCGCGG
AGGCCATGGATGCGATCGCTGCGGCCGATCTTAGCCAGACGAGCGGGTTCGGCCCATTCGGACCGCAAGG
AATCGGTCAATACACTACATGGCGTGATTTCATATGCGCGATTGCTGATCCCCATGTGTATCACTGGCAA
ACTGTGATGGACGACACCGTCAGTGCGTCCGTCGCGCAGGCTCTCGATGAGCTGATGCTTTGGGCCGAGG
ACTGCCCCGAAGTCCGGCACCTCGTGCACGCGGATTTCGGCTCCAACAATGTCCTGACGGACAATGGCCG
CATAACAGCGGTCATTGACTGGAGCGAGGCGATGTTCGGGGATTCCCAATACGAGGTCGCCAACATCTTC
TTCTGGAGGCCGTGGTTGGCTTGTATGGAGCAGCAGACGCGCTACTTCGAGCGGAGGCATCCGGAGCTTG
CAGGATCGCCGCGGCTCCGGGCGTATATGCTCCGCATTGGTCTTGACCAACTCTATCAGAGCTTGGTTGA
CGGCAATTTCGATGATGCAGCTTGGGCGCAGGGTCGATGCGACGCAATCGTCCGATCCGGAGCCGGGACT
GTCGGGCGTACACAAATCGCCCGCAGAAGCGCGGCCGTCTGGACCGATGGCTGTGTAGAAGTACTCGCCG
ATAGTGGAAACCGACGCCCCAGCACTCGTCCGAGGGCAAAGGAATAATCAGTACTGACAATAAAAAGATT
CTTGTTTTCAAGAACTTGTCATTTGTATAGTTTTTTTATATTGTAGTTGTTCTATTTTAATCAAATGTTA
GCGTGATTTATATTTTTTTTCGCCTCGACATCATCTGCCCAGATGCGAAGTTAAGTGCGCAGAAAGTAAT
ATCATGCGTCAATCGTATGTGAATGCTGGTCGCTATACTGCTGTCGATTCGATACTAACGCCGCCATCCA
GTGTCGAAAACGAGCTCTCGAGAACCCTTAATCAAAAAGGATCTTCACCTAGATCCTTTTAAATTAAAAA
TGAAGTTTTAAATCAATCTAAAGTATATATGAGTAAACTTGGTCTGACAGTTACCAATGCTTAATCAGTG
AGGCACCTATCTCAGCGATCTGTCTATTTCGTTCATCCATAGTTGCCTGACTCCCCGTCGTGTAGATAAC
TACGATACGGGAGGGCTTACCATCTGGCCCCAGTGCTGCAATGATACCGCGGGACCCACGCTCACCGGCT
CCAGATTTATCAGCAATAAACCAGCCAGCCGGAAGGGCCGAGCGCAGAAGTGGTCCTGCAACTTTATCCG
CCTCCATCCAGTCTATTAATTGTTGCCGGGAAGCTAGAGTAAGTAGTTCGCCAGTTAATAGTTTGCGCAA
CGTTGTTGCCATTGCTACAGGCATCGTGGTGTCACGCTCGTCGTTTGGTATGGCTTCATTCAGCTCCGGT
TCCCAACGATCAAGGCGAGTTACATGATCCCCCATGTTGTGCAAAAAAGCGGTTAGCTCCTTCGGTCCTC
CGATCGTTGTCAGAAGTAAGTTGGCCGCAGTGTTATCACTCATGGTTATGGCAGCACTGCATAATTCTCT
TACTGTCATGCCATCCGTAAGATGCTTTTCTGTGACTGGTGAGTACTCAACCAAGTCATTCTGAGAATAG
TGTATGCGGCGACCGAGTTGCTCTTGCCCGGCGTCAATACGGGATAATACCGCGCCACATAGCAGAACTT
TAAAAGTGCTCATCATTGGAAAACGTTCTTCGGGGCGAAAACTCTCAAGGATCTTACCGCTGTTGAGATC
CAGTTCGATGTAACCCACTCGTGCACCCAACTGATCTTCAGCATCTTTTACTTTCACCAGCGTTTCTGGG
TGAGCAAAAACAGGAAGGCAAAATGCCGCAAAAAAGGGAATAAGGGCGACACGGAAATGTTGAATACTCA
TACTCTTCCTTTTTCAATATTATTGAAGCATTTATCAGGGTTATTGTCTCATGAGCGGATACATATTTGA
ATGTATTTAGAAAAATAAACAAATAGGGGTTCGTCGACAGTCGAACAAGAAGCAGGCAAAGTTTAGAGCA
CTGCCCCTCCGCACTCAAAAAAGAAAAAACTAGGAGGAAAATAAAATTCTCAACCACACAAACACATAAA
CACATACAAATACAAATACAAGCTTATTTACTTGACATCGCGCGATCTTCCACTATTCAGCGCCGTCCGC
CCTCTCTCGTGTTTTTTGTTTACGCGACAACTATGCGAAATCCGGAGCAACGGGCAACCGTTTGGGGAAA
GACCACACCCACGCGCGATCGCCATGGCAACGAGGTCGCACACGCCCCACACCCAGACCTCCCTGCGAGC
GGGCATGGGTACAATGTCCCCGTTGCCACAGACACCACTTCGTAGCACAGCGCAGAGCGTAGCGTGTTGT
TGCTGCTGACAAAAGAAAATTTTTCTTAGCAAAGCAAAGGAGGGGAAGCACGGGCAGATAGCACCGTACC
ATACCCTTGGAAACTCGAAATGAACGAAGCAGGAAATGAGAGAATGAGAGTTTTGTAGGTATATATAGCG
GTAGTGTTTGCGCGTTACCATCATCTTCTGGATCTATCTATTGTTCTTTTCCTCATCACTTTCCCCTTTT
TCGCTCTTCTTCTTGTCTTTTATTTCTTTCTTTTTTTTAATTGTTCCCTCGATTGGCTATCTACCAAAGA
ATCCAAACTTAATACACGTATTTATTTGTCCAATTACCATGGATAAGAAATACTCAATAGGCTTAGATAT
CGGCACAAATAGCGTCGGATGGGCGGTGATCACTGATGAATATAAGGTTCCGTCTAAAAAGTTCAAGGTT
CTGGGAAATACAGACCGCCACAGTATCAAAAAAAATCTTATAGGGGCTCTTTTATTTGACAGTGGAGAGA
CAGCGGAAGCGACTCGACTCAAACGGACAGCTCGTAGAAGGTATACACGTCGGAAGAATCGTATTTGTTA
TCTACAGGAGATTTTTTCAAATGAGATGGCGAAAGTAGATGATAGTTTCTTTCATCGACTTGAAGAGTCT
TTTTTGGTGGAAGAAGACAAGAAGCATGAACGTCATCCTATTTTTGGAAATATAGTAGATGAAGTTGCTT
ATCATGAGAAATATCCAACTATCTATCATCTGCGAAAAAAATTGGTAGATTCTACTGATAAAGCGGATTT
GCGCTTAATCTATTTGGCCTTAGCGCATATGATTAAGTTTCGTGGTCATTTTTTGATTGAGGGAGATTTA
AATCCTGATAATAGTGATGTGGACAAACTATTTATCCAGTTGGTACAAACCTACAATCAATTATTTGAAG
AAAACCCTATTAACGCAAGTGGAGTAGATGCTAAAGCGATTCTTTCTGCACGATTGAGTAAATCAAGACG
ATTAGAAAATCTCATTGCTCAGCTCCCCGGTGAGAAGAAAAATGGCTTATTTGGGAATCTCATTGCTTTG
TCATTGGGTTTGACCCCTAATTTTAAATCAAATTTTGATTTGGCAGAAGATGCTAAATTACAGCTTTCAA
AAGATACTTACGATGATGATTTAGATAATTTATTGGCGCAAATTGGAGATCAATATGCTGATTTGTTTTT
GGCAGCTAAGAATTTATCAGATGCTATTTTACTTTCAGATATCCTAAGAGTAAATACTGAAATAACTAAG
GCTCCCCTATCAGCTTCAATGATTAAACGCTACGATGAACATCATCAAGACTTGACTCTTTTAAAAGCTT
TAGTTCGACAACAACTTCCAGAAAAGTATAAAGAAATCTTTTTTGATCAATCAAAAAACGGATATGCAGG
TTATATTGATGGGGGAGCTAGCCAAGAAGAATTTTATAAATTTATCAAACCAATTTTAGAAAAAATGGAT
GGTACTGAGGAATTATTGGTGAAACTAAATCGTGAAGATTTGCTGCGCAAGCAACGGACCTTTGACAACG
GCTCTATTCCCCATCAAATTCACTTGGGTGAGCTGCATGCTATTTTGAGAAGACAAGAAGACTTTTATCC
ATTTTTAAAAGACAATCGTGAGAAGATTGAAAAAATCTTGACTTTTCGAATTCCTTATTATGTTGGTCCA
TTGGCGCGTGGCAATAGTCGTTTTGCATGGATGACTCGGAAGTCTGAAGAAACAATTACCCCATGGAATT
TTGAAGAAGTTGTCGATAAAGGTGCTTCAGCTCAATCATTTATTGAACGCATGACAAACTTTGATAAAAA
TCTTCCAAATGAAAAAGTACTACCAAAACATAGTTTGCTTTATGAGTATTTTACGGTTTATAACGAATTG
ACAAAGGTCAAATATGTTACTGAAGGAATGCGAAAACCAGCATTTCTTTCAGGTGAACAGAAGAAAGCCA
TTGTTGATTTACTCTTCAAAACAAATCGAAAAGTAACCGTTAAGCAATTAAAAGAAGATTATTTCAAAAA
AATAGAATGTTTTGATAGTGTTGAAATTTCAGGAGTTGAAGATAGATTTAATGCTTCATTAGGTACCTAC
CATGATTTGCTAAAAATTATTAAAGATAAAGATTTTTTGGATAATGAAGAAAATGAAGATATCTTAGAGG
ATATTGTTTTAACATTGACCTTATTTGAAGATAGGGAGATGATTGAGGAAAGACTTAAAACATATGCTCA
CCTCTTTGATGATAAGGTGATGAAACAGCTTAAACGTCGCCGTTATACTGGTTGGGGACGTTTGTCTCGA
AAATTGATTAATGGTATTAGGGATAAGCAATCTGGCAAAACAATATTAGATTTTTTGAAATCAGATGGTT
TTGCCAATCGCAATTTTATGCAGCTGATCCATGATGATAGTTTGACATTTAAAGAAGACATTCAAAAAGC
ACAAGTGTCTGGACAAGGCGATAGTTTACATGAACATATTGCAAATTTAGCTGGTAGCCCTGCTATTAAA
AAAGGTATTTTACAGACTGTAAAAGTTGTTGATGAATTGGTCAAAGTAATGGGGCGGCATAAGCCAGAAA
ATATCGTTATTGAAATGGCACGTGAAAATCAGACAACTCAAAAGGGCCAGAAAAATTCGCGAGAGCGTAT
GAAACGAATCGAAGAAGGTATCAAAGAATTAGGAAGTCAGATTCTTAAAGAGCATCCTGTTGAAAATACT
CAATTGCAAAATGAAAAGCTCTATCTCTATTATCTCCAAAATGGAAGAGACATGTATGTGGACCAAGAAT
TAGATATTAATCGTTTAAGTGATTATGATGTCGATCACATTGTTCCACAAAGTTTCCTTAAAGACGATTC
AATAGACAATAAGGTCTTAACGCGTTCTGATAAAAATCGTGGTAAATCGGATAACGTTCCAAGTGAAGAA
GTAGTCAAAAAGATGAAAAACTATTGGAGACAACTTCTAAACGCCAAGTTAATCACTCAACGTAAGTTTG
ATAATTTAACGAAAGCTGAACGTGGAGGTTTGAGTGAACTTGATAAAGCTGGTTTTATCAAACGCCAATT
GGTTGAAACTCGCCAAATCACTAAGCATGTGGCACAAATTTTGGATAGTCGCATGAATACTAAATACGAT
GAAAATGATAAACTTATTCGAGAGGTTAAAGTGATTACCTTAAAATCTAAATTAGTTTCTGACTTCCGAA
AAGATTTCCAATTCTATAAAGTACGTGAGATTAACAATTACCATCATGCCCATGATGCGTATCTAAATGC
CGTCGTTGGAACTGCTTTGATTAAGAAATATCCAAAACTTGAATCGGAGTTTGTCTATGGTGATTATAAA
GTTTATGATGTTCGTAAAATGATTGCTAAGTCTGAGCAAGAAATAGGCAAAGCAACCGCAAAATATTTCT
TTTACTCTAATATCATGAACTTCTTCAAAACAGAAATTACACTTGCAAATGGAGAGATTCGCAAACGCCC
TCTAATCGAAACTAATGGGGAAACTGGAGAAATTGTCTGGGATAAAGGGCGAGATTTTGCCACAGTGCGC
AAAGTATTGTCCATGCCCCAAGTCAATATTGTCAAGAAAACAGAAGTACAGACAGGCGGATTCTCCAAGG
AGTCAATTTTACCAAAAAGAAATTCGGACAAGCTTATTGCTCGTAAAAAAGACTGGGATCCAAAAAAATA
TGGTGGTTTTGATAGTCCAACGGTAGCTTATTCAGTCCTAGTGGTTGCTAAGGTGGAAAAAGGGAAATCG
AAGAAGTTAAAATCCGTTAAAGAGTTACTAGGGATCACAATTATGGAAAGAAGTTCCTTTGAAAAAAATC
CGATTGACTTTTTAGAAGCTAAAGGATATAAGGAAGTTAAAAAAGACTTAATCATTAAACTACCTAAATA
TAGTCTTTTTGAGTTAGAAAACGGTCGTAAACGGATGCTGGCTAGTGCCGGAGAATTACAAAAAGGAAAT
GAGCTGGCTCTGCCAAGCAAATATGTGAATTTTTTATATTTAGCTAGTCATTATGAAAAGTTGAAGGGTA
GTCCAGAAGATAACGAACAAAAACAATTGTTTGTGGAGCAGCATAAGCATTATTTAGATGAGATTATTGA
GCAAATCAGTGAATTTTCTAAGCGTGTTATTTTAGCAGATGCCAATTTAGATAAAGTTCTTAGTGCATAT
AACAAACATAGAGACAAACCAATACGTGAACAAGCAGAAAATATTATTCATTTATTTACGTTGACGAATC
TTGGAGCTCCCGCTGCTTTTAAATATTTTGATACAACAATTGATCGTAAACGATATACGTCTACAAAAGA
AGTTTTAGATGCCACTCTTATCCATCAATCCATCACTGGTCTTTATGAAACACGCATTGATTTGAGTCAG
CTAGGAGGTGACGGTGGAGGGCCAAAAAAGAAAAGAAAAGTTGAAGATGCTTCTGCTCATCATCACCATC
ACCATCACCATTAAATCCGCTCTAACCGAAAAGGAAGGAGTTAGACAACCTGAAGTCTAGGTCCCTATTT
ATTTTTTTATAGTTATGTTAGTATTAAGAACGTTATTTATATTTCAAATTTTTCTTTTTTTTCTGTACAG
ACGCGTGTACGCATGTAACATTATACTGAAAACCTTGCTTGAGAAGGTTTTGGGACGCTCGAAGTGAGCA
AAAGGCCAGCAAAAGGCCAGGAACCGTAAAAAGGCCGCGTTGCTGGCGTTTTTCCATAGGCTCCGCCCCC
CTGACGAGCATCACAAAAATCGACGCTCAAGTCAGAGGTGGCGAAACCCGACAGGACTATAAAGATACCA
GGCGTTTCCCCCTGGAAGCTCCCTCGTGCGCTCTCCTGTTCCGACCCTGCCGCTTACCGGATACCTGTCC
GCCTTTCTCCCTTCGGGAAGCGTGGCGCTTTCTCATAGCTCACGCTGTAGGTATCTCAGTTCGGTGTAGG
TCGTTCGCTCCAAGCTGGGCTGTGTGCACGAACCCCCCGTTCAGCCCGACCGCTGCGCCTTATCCGGTAA
CTATCGTCTTGAGTCCAACCCGGTAAGACACGACTTATCGCCACTGGCAGCAGCCACTGGTAACAGGATT
AGCAGAGCGAGGTATGTAGGCGGTGCTACAGAGTTCTTGAAGTGGTGGCCTAACTACGGCTACACTAGAA
GAACAGTATTTGGTATCTGCGCTCTGCTGAAGCCAGTTACCTTCGGAAAAAGAGTTGGTAGCTCTTGATC
CGGCAAACAAACCACCGCTGGTAGCGGTGGTTTTTTTGTTTGCAAGCAGCAGATTACGCGCAGAAAAAAA
GGATCTCAAGAAGATCCTTTGATCTTTTCTAC
Features (pLannotate 1.2.2; 15 found; start..end, strand, type, name):
      1..1159    -  rep_origin     2μ ori: yeast 2μ plasmid origin of replication
   1200..1288    +  ncRNA          tRNA: Accession: RF00005 - tRNA
   1533..2246    +  CDS            superfolder GFP: GFP variant that folds robustly even when fused to poorly folded proteins (Pédelacq et al., 2006)
   2258..2329    +  terminator     rrnB T1 terminator: transcription terminator T1 from the E. coli rrnB gene
   2345..2372    +  terminator     T7Te terminator: phage T7 early transcription terminator
   2386..2461    +  misc_RNA       gRNA scaffold: guide RNA scaffold for the Streptococcus pyogenes CRISPR/Cas9 system
   2595..4170    +  gene           hphMX6: yeast selectable marker conferring hygromycin resistance
   3973..4170    +  terminator     TEF terminator: Ashbya gossypii TEF terminator
   4321..5181    -  CDS            AmpR: β-lactamase; bla; confers resistance to ampicillin, carbenicillin, and related antibiotics
   5182..5273    -  promoter       AmpR promoter: bla
   5421..5834    -  CDS            YJC7_YEAST: Protein predicted: Swiss-Prot protein existence level 4. From Saccharomyces cerevisiae (strain ATCC 204508 / S288c) (Baker's yeast).
   5989..10092   +  CDS            cas9: CAS9_STRP1 - Also known as csn1 From Streptococcus pyogenes serotype M1.
  10141..10161   +  CDS            7xHis: 6xHis affinity tag
  10165..10354   +  terminator     CYC1 terminator: S. cerevisiae CYC1; transcription terminator for CYC1
  10411..10999   -  rep_origin     ori: high-copy-number ColE1/pMB1/pBR322/pUC origin of replication
