[The description below was written by a language model from this plasmid's Addgene catalogue record and pLannotate feature annotations shown in this document.]
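Description:
pBBK03 pCAS-Tyr-[gRNA: BsaI GFP dropout] (HygR,AmpR) is an 11 kb yeast–E. coli shuttle vector that expresses Streptococcus pyogenes Cas9 together with a guide RNA cassette. It belongs to the Markerless Yeast Localization and Overexpression (MyLO) CRISPR-Cas9 toolkit. A 2μ origin maintains it as an episome in yeast, where the hphMX6 cassette (ending in the Ashbya gossypii TEF terminator) provides hygromycin selection. A high-copy pUC-type ColE1 origin and the β-lactamase gene under its own promoter allow propagation and ampicillin selection in E. coli. According to the depositor, the plasmid was assembled by BsmBI Golden Gate cloning.

The Cas9 coding sequence is followed by a short polyhistidine tag and the CYC1 terminator. Its promoter is not annotated by name, although the region immediately upstream matches a predicted S. cerevisiae open reading frame on the opposite strand, which suggests a native yeast sequence sits there. The guide cassette begins with a tRNA element, presumably the tyrosine tRNA indicated by "Tyr" in the name. Elements of this kind are commonly used to drive Pol III transcription and processing of a downstream guide. Between the tRNA and the S. pyogenes gRNA scaffold lies a superfolder GFP gene with the bacterial rrnB T1 and T7Te terminators, which serves as a placeholder. The name indicates that BsaI sites flank this GFP dropout, although they do not appear in the feature table. Removing the placeholder linearises the vector at the spacer position. The stated purpose is to introduce the guide by homology-directed repair, so a spacer-containing fragment would be recombined into the gapped plasmid, with hygromycin selecting for the repaired vector. The resulting plasmid supports Cas9-mediated, markerless genome editing in yeast.
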