Addgene plasmid #178987: pBBK03 pCAS-Tyr-[gRNA: BsaI GFP dropout] (HygR,AmpR)
Purpose: Sp.Cas9 and gRNA yeast expression vector for HDR-based gRNA introduction. Selection = Hygromycin resistance
Depositing lab: Vincent Martin. Depositing organization: Concordia University. Publication: The MyLo CRISPR-Cas9 Toolkit: A Markerless Yeast Localization and Overexpression CRISPR-Cas9 Toolkit. Bean BDM, Whiteway M, Martin VJJ. G3 (Bethesda). 2022 Jun 16. pii: 6609175. doi: 10.1093/g3journal/jkac154. PubMed 35708612.
Backbone
  Vector backbone: 2-micron/pUC
  Vector type: Yeast Expression, CRISPR, Synthetic Biology
  Selectable markers: Hygromycin
Growth in bacteria
  Bacterial resistance: Ampicillin, 100 μg/mL
  Growth temperature: 37°C
  Growth strain: DH5alpha
  Copy number: High Copy
Gene/Insert
  Gene/Insert name: S. pyogenes Cas9
  Species: Streptococcus pyogenes
  Cloning method: Restriction Enzyme; 5′ cloning site Unknown (unknown if destroyed); 3′ cloning site Unknown (unknown if destroyed)
Terms and licenses: Academic/Nonprofit Terms; Industry Terms: Not Available to Industry
Depositor comments: Part of the Markerless Yeast Localization and Overexpression (MyLO) CRISPR-Cas9 Toolkit. Vector cloned using BsmBI Golden Gate cloning.
How to cite: pBBK03 pCAS-Tyr-[gRNA: BsaI GFP dropout] (HygR,AmpR) was a gift from Vincent Martin (Addgene plasmid # 178987 ; http://n2t.net/addgene:178987 ; RRID:Addgene_178987)
